Addgene plasmid #203803: pLV-SFFV-RAB10 Q68L-WPRE-UbC-Emerald
Purpose: Lentiviral vector plasmid expressing human RAB10 mutation Q68L (constitutively active mutant) under the spleen focus-forming virus (SFFV) promoter and Emerald under the Ubiquitin C (UbC) promoter
Depositing lab: Richard Eva & Bart Nieuwenhuis. Depositing organization: University of Cambridge.
Backbone
  Vector backbone: pHRsinUbEm
  Vector type: Mammalian Expression, Lentiviral
Growth in bacteria
  Bacterial resistance: Ampicillin, 100 μg/mL
  Growth temperature: 37°C
  Growth strain: NEB Stable
  Copy number: High Copy
Gene/Insert 1
  Gene/Insert name: RAB10 (alt names: RAB10, member RAS oncogene family; Ras-Related GTP-Binding Protein)
  Species: H. sapiens (human)
  Insert size (bp): 603
  Mutation: Q68L
  Entrez Gene: RAB10
  Cloning method: Gibson Cloning
Gene/Insert 2
  Gene/Insert name: Emerald (alt name: EmGFP)
  Species: A. victoria
  Insert size (bp): 717
Terms and licenses: Academic/Nonprofit Terms; Industry Terms: Not Available to Industry
How to cite: pLV-SFFV-RAB10 Q68L-WPRE-UbC-Emerald was a gift from Richard Eva & Bart Nieuwenhuis (Addgene plasmid # 203803 ; http://n2t.net/addgene:203803 ; RRID:Addgene_203803)
