[The description below was written by a language model from this plasmid's Addgene catalogue record and pLannotate feature annotations shown in this document.]
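Description:
pLV-SFFV-RAB10 Q68L-WPRE-UbC-Emerald is an HIV-1-derived lentiviral transfer plasmid built on the pHRsinUbEm backbone for delivering two independent expression cassettes into mammalian cells. It is propagated in E. coli as a high-copy plasmid through a ColE1/pUC-type origin and selected with ampicillin (AmpR/β-lactamase). The annotated sequence, about 11.4 kb and labelled a partial NGS result, also carries backbone remnants outside the viral region. These include fragments of tetracycline resistance, bom, rop and lacI, plus an SV40 promoter followed by fragmentary gpt sequence, the SV40 small t intron and an SV40 poly(A) signal. They appear to be leftovers from older pHR-type vectors rather than functional parts of the payload.

The packaged region runs from a truncated 5' LTR through the Ψ packaging signal with a partial gag sequence, the Rev response element for Rev-dependent nuclear export of the genomic RNA, and the cPPT/CTS, which aids nuclear import in the target cell. It ends in a ΔU3 3' LTR that makes the integrated provirus self-inactivating. Between these elements, the spleen focus-forming virus (SFFV) promoter drives human RAB10 carrying the Q68L substitution, described in the record as a constitutively active mutant of this small Ras-related GTPase. A WPRE (annotated as a fragment) follows the coding sequence to enhance transcript stability and expression. Downstream, the human ubiquitin C promoter drives Emerald, an Aequorea victoria-derived green fluorescent protein, as a separate untagged reporter. Transduced cells can therefore be identified by green fluorescence without fusing anything to RAB10. The construct suits studies of activated RAB10 function in transduced mammalian cells; the record does not specify a particular cell type or application.
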