Features (pLannotate 1.2.2; 34 found; start..end, strand, type, name):
    377..634     +  LTR            5' LTR (truncated): truncated 5' long terminal repeat (LTR) from HIV-1
    681..806     +  misc_feature   HIV-1 Ψ: packaging signal of human immunodeficiency virus type 1
    790..1128    +  CDS            HIV-1 gag (fragment): gag protein from human immunodeficiency virus 1; gag
   1303..1536    +  misc_feature   RRE: The Rev response element (RRE) of HIV-1 allows for Rev-dependent mRNA export from the nucleus to the cytoplasm.
   1913..2013    +  CDS            Rev (fragment): human immunodeficiency virus 1 (HIV-1) Rev protein; rev; enhances nuclear export of unspliced and incompletely spliced viral mRNAs
   2050..2167    +  misc_feature   cPPT/CTS: central polypurine tract and central termination sequence of HIV-1
   2204..2236    -  misc_feature   MCS (fragment): pBluescript multiple cloning site
   2320..2727    +  promoter       SFFV promoter: spleen focus-forming virus long terminal repeat (LTR) promoter
   2749..3348    +  CDS            RAB10: RAB10_HUMAN - Experimental evidence at protein level: Swiss-Prot protein existence level 1. (Microbial infection) Upon Legionella pneumophila infection promotes endoplasmic reticulum recruitment and bacterial replication. Plays a role in remodeling the Legionella-containing vacuole (LCV) into an endoplasmic reticulum-like vacuole. From Homo sapiens (Human).
   3363..3393    +  misc_feature   MCS (fragment): pUC18/19 multiple cloning site
   3394..3412    +  misc_feature   MCS (fragment): pBluescript multiple cloning site
   3412..3917    +  misc_feature   WPRE (fragment): woodchuck hepatitis virus posttranscriptional regulatory element
   3910..5096    +  promoter       UbC promoter: human ubiquitin C promoter
   5132..5848    +  CDS            Emerald: Emerald is a basic (constitutively fluorescent) green fluorescent protein published in 1998, derived from Aequorea victoria. It is reported to be a very rapidly-maturing weak dimer.
   5876..5944    +  CDS            nef (fragment): NEF_HV1Z2 - Experimental evidence at protein level: Swiss-Prot protein existence level 1. Extracellular Nef protein targets CD4(+) T-lymphocytes for apoptosis by interacting with CXCR4 surface receptors. From Human immunodeficiency virus type 1 group M subtype D (isolate Z2/CDC-Z34) (HIV-1).
   5946..6179    +  LTR            3' LTR (ΔU3): self-inactivating 3' long terminal repeat (LTR) from HIV-1
   6204..6222    -  promoter       SP6 promoter: promoter for bacteriophage SP6 RNA polymerase
   6450..6729    +  CDS            TcR (fragment): tetracycline efflux protein; tet; confers resistance to tetracycline
   6730..6778    -  misc_feature   bom (fragment): basis of mobility region from pBR322
   6880..6915    -  CDS            rop (fragment): Rop protein, which maintains plasmids at low copy number; rop
   7010..7114    +  promoter       AmpR promoter: bla
   7115..7975    +  CDS            AmpR: β-lactamase; bla; confers resistance to ampicillin, carbenicillin, and related antibiotics
   8146..8734    +  rep_origin     ori: high-copy-number ColE1/pMB1/pBR322/pUC origin of replication
   8917..8973    +  CDS            lacI (fragment): lac repressor; lacI; The lac repressor binds to the lac operator to inhibit transcription in E. coli. This inhibition can be relieved by adding lactose or isopropyl-β-D-thiogalactopyranoside (IPTG).
   8980..9309    +  promoter       SV40 promoter: SV40 enhancer and early promoter
   9509..9628    +  CDS            gpt (fragment): XGPT_ECOLI - Also known as gpp, gxu. Experimental evidence at protein level: Swiss-Prot protein existence level 1. Purine salvage pathway enzyme that catalyzes the transfer of the ribosyl-5-phosphate group from 5-phospho-alpha-D-ribose 1- diphosphate (PRPP) to the N9 position of the 6-oxopurines guanine and xanthine to form the corresponding ribonucleotides GMP (guanosine 5'- monophosphate) and XMP (xanthosine 5'-monophosphate), with the release of PPi. To a lesser extent, also acts on hypoxanthine (PubMed:9100006, PubMed:3886014). Does not ribophosphorylate adenine (PubMed:3886014). From Esch
   9628..9963    +  CDS            gpt (fragment): XGPT_ECOLI - Also known as gpp, gxu. Experimental evidence at protein level: Swiss-Prot protein existence level 1. Purine salvage pathway enzyme that catalyzes the transfer of the ribosyl-5-phosphate group from 5-phospho-alpha-D-ribose 1- diphosphate (PRPP) to the N9 position of the 6-oxopurines guanine and xanthine to form the corresponding ribonucleotides GMP (guanosine 5'- monophosphate) and XMP (xanthosine 5'-monophosphate), with the release of PPi. To a lesser extent, also acts on hypoxanthine (PubMed:9100006, PubMed:3886014). Does not ribophosphorylate adenine (PubMed:3886014). From Esch
  10058..10363   +  CDS            frsA (fragment): FRSA_ECOLI - Also known as yafA. Experimental evidence at protein level: Swiss-Prot protein existence level 1. Catalyzes the hydrolysis of esters (PubMed:15808744). Displays esterase activity toward pNP-butyrate (PubMed:15808744). May stimulate mixed-acid fermentation by acting as a fermentation/respiration switch that down-regulates respiration and up- regulates fermentation rates (PubMed:15169777). From Escherichia coli (strain K12).
  10367..10441   +  CDS            small t antigen (fragment): SV40 (simian virus 40) small t antigen
  10443..10508   +  intron         small t intron: SV40 (simian virus 40) small t antigen intron
  10638..10658   +  CDS            SV40 NLS: nuclear localization signal of SV40 (simian virus 40) large T antigen
  10977..11060   +  CDS            large T antigen (fragment): large T antigen from SV40 (simian virus 40)
  11083..11217   +  polyA_signal   SV40 poly(A) signal: SV40 polyadenylation signal
  11384..329     +  CDS            nef (fragment) (across the origin): NEF_HV1BR - Experimental evidence at protein level: Swiss-Prot protein existence level 1. Extracellular Nef protein targets CD4(+) T-lymphocytes for apoptosis by interacting with CXCR4 surface receptors (PubMed:14990729). From Human immunodeficiency virus type 1 group M subtype B (isolate BRU/LAI) (HIV-1).
>Addgene plasmid #203803 | pLV-SFFV-RAB10 Q68L-WPRE-UbC-Emerald | addgene full sequence | sequence record 401592 | Addgene Partial NGS Result
TGGAAGGGCTAATTCACTCCCAAAGAAGACAAGATATCCTTGATCTGTGGATCTACCACACACAAGGCTA
CTTCCCTGATTAGCAGAACTACACACCAGGGCCAGGGGTCAGATATCCACTGACCTTTGGATGGTGCTAC
AAGCTAGTACCAGTTGAGCCAGATAAGGTAGAAGAGGCCAATAAAGGAGAGAACACCAGCTTGTTACACC
CTGTGAGCCTGCATGGGATGGATGACCCGGAGAGAGAAGTGTTAGAGTGGAGGTTTGACAGCCGCCTAGC
ATTTCATCACGTGGCCCGAGAGCTGCATCCGGAGTACTTCAAGAACTGCTGATATCGAGCTTGCTACAAG
GGACTTTCCGCTGGGGACTTTCCAGGGAGGCGTGGCCTGGGCGGGACTGGGGAGTGGCGAGCCCTCAGAT
CCTGCATATAAGCAGCTGCTTTTTGCCTGTACTGGGTCTCTCTGGTTAGACCAGATCTGAGCCTGGGAGC
TCTCTGGCTAACTAGGGAACCCACTGCTTAAGCCTCAATAAAGCTTGCCTTGAGTGCTTCAAGTAGTGTG
TGCCCGTCTGTTGTGTGACTCTGGTAACTAGAGATCCCTCAGACCCTTTTAGTCAGTGTGGAAAATCTCT
AGCAGTGGCGCCCGAACAGGGACTTGAAAGCGAAAGGGAAACCAGAGGAGCTCTCTCGACGCAGGACTCG
GCTTGCTGAAGCGCGCACGGCAAGAGGCGAGGGGCGGCGACTGGTGAGTACGCCAAAAATTTTGACTAGC
GGAGGCTAGAAGGAGAGAGATGGGTGCGAGAGCGTCAGTATTAAGCGGGGGAGAATTAGATCGCGATGGG
AAAAAATTCGGTTAAGGCCAGGGGGAAAGAAAAAATATAAATTAAAACATATAGTATGGGCAAGCAGGGA
GCTAGAACGATTCGCAGTTAATCCTGGCCTGTTAGAAACATCAGAAGGCTGTAGACAAATACTGGGACAG
CTACAACCATCCCTTCAGACAGGATCAGAAGAACTTAGATCATTATATAATACAGTAGCAACCCTCTATT
GTGTGCATCAAAGGATAGAGATAAAAGACACCAAGGAAGCTTTAGACAAGATAGAGGAAGAGCAAAACAA
AAGTAAGACCACCGCACAGCAAGCGGCCGGCCGCTGATCTTCAGACCTGGAGGAGGAGATATGAGGGACA
ATTGGAGAAGTGAATTATATAAATATAAAGTAGTAAAAATTGAACCATTAGGAGTAGCACCCACCAAGGC
AAAGAGAAGAGTGGTGCAGAGAGAAAAAAGAGCAGTGGGAATAGGAGCTTTGTTCCTTGGGTTCTTGGGA
GCAGCAGGAAGCACTATGGGCGCAGCGTCAATGACGCTGACGGTACAGGCCAGACAATTATTGTCTGGTA
TAGTGCAGCAGCAGAACAATTTGCTGAGGGCTATTGAGGCGCAACAGCATCTGTTGCAACTCACAGTCTG
GGGCATCAAGCAGCTCCAGGCAAGAATCCTGGCTGTGGAAAGATACCTAAAGGATCAACAGCTCCTGGGG
ATTTGGGGTTGCTCTGGAAAACTCATTTGCACCACTGCTGTGCCTTGGAATGCTAGTTGGAGTAATAAAT
CTCTGGAACAGATTTGGAATCACACGACCTGGATGGAGTGGGACAGAGAAATTAACAATTACACAAGCTT
AATACACTCCTTAATTGAAGAATCGCAAAACCAGCAAGAAAAGAATGAACAAGAATTATTGGAATTAGAT
AAATGGGCAAGTTTGTGGAATTGGTTTAACATAACAAATTGGCTGTGGTATATAAAATTATTCATAATGA
TAGTAGGAGGCTTGGTAGGTTTAAGAATAGTTTTTGCTGTACTTTCTATAGTGAATAGAGTTAGGCAGGG
ATATTCACCATTATCGTTTCAGACCCACCTCCCAACCCCGAGGGGACCCGACAGGCCCGAAGGAATAGAA
GAAGAAGGTGGAGAGAGAGACAGAGACAGATCCATTCGATTAGTGAACGGATCTCGACGGTATCGCCAAA
TGGCAGTATTCATCCACAATTTTAAAAGAAAAGGGGGGATTGGGGGGTACAGTGCAGGGGAAAGAATAGT
AGACATAATAGCAACAGACATACAAACTAAAGAATTACAAAAACAAATTACAAAAATTCAAAATTTTCGG
GTTTATTACAGGGACAGCAGAGATCCAGTTTGGATCGATAAGCTTGATATCGAATTCCTGCAGCCCCGAT
AAAATAAAAGATTTTATTTAGTCTCCAGAAAAAGGGGGGAATGAAAGACCCCACCTGTAGGTTTGGCAAG
CTAGCTGCAGTAACGCCATTTTGCAAGGCATGGAAAAATACCAAACCAAGAATAGAGAAGTTCAGATCAA
GGGCGGGTACATGAAAATAGCTAACGTTGGGCCAAACAGGATATCTGCGGTGAGCAGTTTCGGCCCCGGC
CCGGGGCCAAGAACAGATGGTCACCGCAGTTTCGGCCCCGGCCCGAGGCCAAGAACAGATGGTCCCCAGA
TATGGCCCAACCCTCAGCAGTTTCTTAAGACCCATCAGATGTTTCCAGGCTCCCCCAAGGACCTGAAATG
ACCCTGCGCCTTATTTGAATTAACCAATCAGCCTGCTTCTCGCTTCTGTTCGCGCGCTTCTGCTTCCCGA
GCTCTATAAAAGAGCTCACAACCCCTCACTCGGCGCGCCAGTCCTCCGACAGACTGAGTCGCCCGGGGGG
GATCCACCGGTCGCCACCATGGCGAAGAAGACGTACGACCTGCTTTTCAAGCTGCTCCTGATCGGGGATT
CCGGAGTGGGGAAGACCTGCGTCCTTTTTCGTTTTTCGGATGATGCCTTCAATACTACCTTTATTTCCAC
CATAGGAATAGACTTCAAGATCAAAACAGTTGAATTACAAGGAAAGAAGATCAAGCTACAGATATGGGAT
ACAGCAGGCCTGGAGCGATTTCACACCATCACAACCTCCTACTACAGAGGCGCAATGGGTATCATGCTAG
TATATGACATCACCAATGGTAAAAGTTTTGAAAACATCAGCAAATGGCTTAGAAACATAGATGAGCATGC
CAATGAAGATGTGGAAAGAATGTTACTAGGAAACAAGTGTGATATGGACGACAAAAGAGTTGTACCTAAA
GGAAAAGGAGAACAGATTGCAAGGGAGCATGGTATTAGGTTTTTTGAGACTAGTGCAAAAGCAAATATAA
ACATCGAAAAGGCGTTCCTCACGTTAGCTGAAGATATCCTTCGAAAGACCCCTGTAAAAGAGCCCAACAG
TGAAAATGTAGATATCAGCAGTGGAGGAGGCGTGACAGGCTGGAAGAGCAAATGCTGCTGAAGCGGCCGC
GACTCTAGAGTCGACCTGCAGGCATGCAAGCTTGATATCAAGCTTATCGATAATCAACCTCTGGATTACA
AAATTTGTGAAAGATTGACTGGTATTCTTAACTATGTTGCTCCTTTTACGCTATGTGGATACGCTGCTTT
AATGCCTTTGTATCATGCTATTGCTTCCCGTATGGCTTTCATTTTCTCCTCCTTGTATAAATCCTGGTTG
CTGTCTCTTTATGAGGAGTTGTGGCCCGTTGTCAGGCAACGTGGCGTGGTGTGCACTGTGTTTGCTGACG
CAACCCCCACTGGTTGGGGCATTGCCACCACCTGTCAGCTCCTTTCCGGGACTTTCGCTTTCCCCCTCCC
TATTGCCACGGCGGAACTCATCGCCGCCTGCCTTGCCCGCTGCTGGACAGGGGCTCGGCTGTTGGGCACT
GACAATTCCGTGGTGTTGTCGGGGAAATCATCGTCCTTTCCTTGGCTGCTCGCCTGTGTTGCCACCTGGA
TTCTGCGCGGGACGTCCTTCTGCTACGTCCCTTCGGCCCTCAATCCAGCGGACCTTCCTTCCCGCGGGCG
CCCCCCTCCTCACGGCGAGCGCTGCCACGTCAGACGAAGGGCGCAGCGAGCGTCCTGATCCTTCCGCCCG
GACGCTCAGGACAGCGGCCCGCTGCTCATAAGACTCGGCCTTAGAACCCCAGTATCAGCAGAAGGACATT
TTAGGACGGGACTTGGGTGACTCTAGGGCACTGGTTTTCTTTCCAGAGAGCGGAACAGGCGAGGAAAAGT
AGTCCCTTCTCGGCGATTCTGCGGAGGGATCTCCGTGGGGCGGTGAACGCCGATGATTATATAAGGACGC
GCCGGGTGTGGCACAGCTAGTTCCGTCGCAGCCGGGATTTGGGTCGCGGTTCTTGTTTGTGGATCGCTGT
GATCGTCACTTGGTGAGTAGCGGGCTGCTGGGCTGGCCGGGGCTTTCGTGGCCGCCGGGCCGCTCGGTGG
GACGGAAGCGTGTGGAGAGACCGCCAAGGGCTGTAGTCTGGGTCCGCGAGCAAGGTTGCCCTGAACTGGG
GGTTGGGGGGAGCGCAGCAAAATGGCGGCTGTTCCCGAGTCTTGAATGGAAGACGCTTGTGAGGCGGGCT
GTGAGGTCGTTGAAACAAGGTGGGGGGCATGGTGGGCGGCAAGAACCCAAGGTCTTGAGGCCTTCGCTAA
TGCGGGAAAGCTCTTATTCGGGTGAGATGGGCTGGGGCACCATCTGGGGACCCTGACGTGAAGTTTGTCA
CTGACTGGAGAACTCGGTTTGTCGTCTGTTGCGGGGGCGGCAGTTATGGCGGTGCCGTTGGGCAGTGCAC
CCGTACCTTTGGGAGCGCGCGCCCTCGTCGTGTCGTGACGTCACCCGTTCTGTTGGCTTATAATGCAGGG
TGGGGCCACCTGCCGGTAGGTGTGCGGTAGGCTTTTCTCCGTCGCAGGACGCAGGGTTCGGGCCTAGGGT
AGGCTCTCCTGAATCGACAGGCGCCGGACCTCTGGTGAGGGGAGGGATAAGTGAGGCGTCAGTTTCTTTG
GTCGGTTTTATGTACCTATCTTCTTAAGTAGCTGAAGCTCCGGTTTTGAACTATGCGCTCGGGGTTGGCG
AGTGTGTTTTGTGAAGTTTTTTAGGCACCTTTTGAAATGTAATCATTTGGGTCAATATGTAATTTTCAGT
GTTAGACTAGTAAATTGTCCGCTAAATTCTGGCCGTTTTTGGCTTTTTTGTTAGACGAAGCTTGGTACCG
AGCTCGGATCAATTCGCCACCATGGTGAGCAAGGGCGAGGAGCTGTTCACCGGGGTGGTGCCCATCCTGG
TCGAGCTGGACGGCGACGTAAACGGCCACAAGTTCAGCGTGTCCGGCGAGGGCGAGGGCGATGCCACCTA
CGGCAAGCTGACCCTGAAGTTCATCTGCACCACCGGCAAGCTGCCCGTGCCCTGGCCCACCCTCGTGACC
ACCTTGACCTACGGCGTGCAGTGCTTCGCCCGCTACCCCGACCACATGAAGCAGCACGACTTCTTCAAGT
CCGCCATGCCCGAAGGCTACGTCCAGGAGCGCACCATCTTCTTCAAGGACGACGGCAACTACAAGACCCG
CGCCGAGGTGAAGTTCGAGGGCGACACCCTGGTGAACCGCATCGAGCTGAAGGGCATCGACTTCAAGGAG
GACGGCAACATCCTGGGGCACAAGCTGGAGTACAACTACAACAGCCACAAGGTCTATATCACCGCCGACA
AGCAGAAGAACGGCATCAAGGTGAACTTCAAGACCCGCCACAACATCGAGGACGGCAGCGTGCAGCTCGC
CGACCACTACCAGCAGAACACCCCCATCGGCGACGGCCCCGTGCTGCTGCCCGACAACCACTACCTGAGC
ACCCAGTCCGCCCTGAGCAAAGACCCCAACGAGAAGCGCGATCACATGGTCCTGCTGGAGTTCGTGACCG
CCGCCGGGATCACTCTCGGCATGGACGAGCTGTACAAGTAACTCGAGGGAATTAATTCGAGCTCGGTACC
TTTAAGACCAATGACTTACAAGGCAGCTGTAGATCTTAGCCACTTTTTAAAAGAAAAGGGGGGACTGGAA
GGGCTAATTCACTCCCAACGAAGACAAGATCTGCTTTTTGCTTGTACTGGGTCTCTCTGGTTAGACCAGA
TCTGAGCCTGGGAGCTCTCTGGCTAACTAGGGAACCCACTGCTTAAGCCTCAATAAAGCTTGCCTTGAGT
GCTTCAAGTAGTGTGTGCCCGTCTGTTGTGTGACTCTGGTAACTAGAGATCCCTCAGACCCTTTTAGTCA
GTGTGGAAAATCTCTAGCAGCATCTAGAATTAATTCCGTGTATTCTATAGTGTCACCTAAATCGTATGTG
TATGATACATAAGGTTATGTATTAATTGTAGCCGCGTTCTAACGACAATATGTACAAGCCTAATTGTGTA
GCATCTGGCTTACTGAAGCAGACCCTATCATCTCTCTCGTAAACTGCCGTCAGAGTCGGTTTGGTTGGAC
GAACCTTCTGAGTTTCTGGTAACGCCGTCCCGCACCCGGAAATGGTCAGCGAACCAATCAGCAGGGTCAT
CGCTAGCCAGATCCTCTACGCCGGACGCATCGTGGCCGGCATCACCGGCGCCACAGGTGCGGTTGCTGGC
GCCTATATCGCCGACATCACCGATGGGGAAGATCGGGCTCGCCACTTCGGGCTCATGAGCGCTTGTTTCG
GCGTGGGTATGGTGGCAGGCCCCGTGGCCGGGGGACTGTTGGGCGCCATCTCCTTGCATGCACCATTCCT
TGCGGCGGCGGTGCTCAACGGCCTCAACCTACTACTGGGCTGCTTCCTAATGCAGGAGTCGCATAAGGGA
GAGCGTCGAATGGTGCACTCTCAGTACAATCTGCTCTGATGCCGCATAGTTAAGCCAGCCCCGACACCCG
CCAACACCCGCTGACGCGCCCTGACGGGCTTGTCTGCTCCCGGCATCCGCTTACAGACAAGCTGTGACCG
TCTCCGGGAGCTGCATGTGTCAGAGGTTTTCACCGTCATCACCGAAACGCGCGAGACGAAAGGGCCTCGT
GATACGCCTATTTTTATAGGTTAATGTCATGATAATAATGGTTTCTTAGACGTCAGGTGGCACTTTTCGG
GGAAATGTGCGCGGAACCCCTATTTGTTTATTTTTCTAAATACATTCAAATATGTATCCGCTCATGAGAC
AATAACCCTGATAAATGCTTCAATAATATTGAAAAAGGAAGAGTATGAGTATTCAACATTTCCGTGTCGC
CCTTATTCCCTTTTTTGCGGCATTTTGCCTTCCTGTTTTTGCTCACCCAGAAACGCTGGTGAAAGTAAAA
GATGCTGAAGATCAGTTGGGTGCACGAGTGGGTTACATCGAACTGGATCTCAACAGCGGTAAGATCCTTG
AGAGTTTTCGCCCCGAAGAACGTTTTCCAATGATGAGCACTTTTAAAGTTCTGCTATGTGGCGCGGTATT
ATCCCGTATTGACGCCGGGCAAGAGCAACTCGGTCGCCGCATACACTATTCTCAGAATGACTTGGTTGAG
TACTCACCAGTCACAGAAAAGCATCTTACGGATGGCATGACAGTAAGAGAATTATGCAGTGCTGCCATAA
CCATGAGTGATAACACTGCGGCCAACTTACTTCTGACAACGATCGGAGGACCGAAGGAGCTAACCGCTTT
TTTGCACAACATGGGGGATCATGTAACTCGCCTTGATCGTTGGGAACCGGAGCTGAATGAAGCCATACCA
AACGACGAGCGTGACACCACGATGCCTGTAGCAATGGCAACAACGTTGCGCAAACTATTAACTGGCGAAC
TACTTACTCTAGCTTCCCGGCAACAATTAATAGACTGGATGGAGGCGGATAAAGTTGCAGGACCACTTCT
GCGCTCGGCCCTTCCGGCTGGCTGGTTTATTGCTGATAAATCTGGAGCCGGTGAGCGTGGGTCTCGCGGT
ATCATTGCAGCACTGGGGCCAGATGGTAAGCCCTCCCGTATCGTAGTTATCTACACGACGGGGAGTCAGG
CAACTATGGATGAACGAAATAGACAGATCGCTGAGATAGGTGCCTCACTGATTAAGCATTGGTAACTGTC
AGACCAAGTTTACTCATATATACTTTAGATTGATTTAAAACTTCATTTTTAATTTAAAAGGATCTAGGTG
AAGATCCTTTTTGATAATCTCATGACCAAAATCCCTTAACGTGAGTTTTCGTTCCACTGAGCGTCAGACC
CCGTAGAAAAGATCAAAGGATCTTCTTGAGATCCTTTTTTTCTGCGCGTAATCTGCTGCTTGCAAACAAA
AAAACCACCGCTACCAGCGGTGGTTTGTTTGCCGGATCAAGAGCTACCAACTCTTTTTCCGAAGGTAACT
GGCTTCAGCAGAGCGCAGATACCAAATACTGTTCTTCTAGTGTAGCCGTAGTTAGGCCACCACTTCAAGA
ACTCTGTAGCACCGCCTACATACCTCGCTCTGCTAATCCTGTTACCAGTGGCTGCTGCCAGTGGCGATAA
GTCGTGTCTTACCGGGTTGGACTCAAGACGATAGTTACCGGATAAGGCGCAGCGGTCGGGCTGAACGGGG
GGTTCGTGCACACAGCCCAGCTTGGAGCGAACGACCTACACCGAACTGAGATACCTACAGCGTGAGCTAT
GAGAAAGCGCCACGCTTCCCGAAGGGAGAAAGGCGGACAGGTATCCGGTAAGCGGCAGGGTCGGAACAGG
AGAGCGCACGAGGGAGCTTCCAGGGGGAAACGCCTGGTATCTTTATAGTCCTGTCGGGTTTCGCCACCTC
TGACTTGAGCGTCGATTTTTGTGATGCTCGTCAGGGGGGCGGAGCCTATGGAAAAACGCCAGCAACGCGG
CCTTTTTACGGTTCCTGGCCTTTTGCTGGCCTTTTGCTCACATGTTCTTTCCTGCGTTATCCCCTGATTC
TGTGGATAACCGTATTACCGCCTTTGAGTGAGCTGATACCGCTCGCCGCAGCCGAACGACCGAGCGCAGC
GAGTCAGTGAGCGAGGAAGCGGAAGAGCGCCCAATACGCAAACCGCCTCTCCCCGCGCGTTGGCCGATTC
ATTAATGCAGCTGTGGAATGTGTGTCAGTTAGGGTGTGGAAAGTCCCCAGGCTCCCCAGCAGGCAGAAGT
ATGCAAAGCATGCATCTCAATTAGTCAGCAACCAGGTGTGGAAAGTCCCCAGGCTCCCCAGCAGGCAGAA
GTATGCAAAGCATGCATCTCAATTAGTCAGCAACCATAGTCCCGCCCCTAACTCCGCCCATCCCGCCCCT
AACTCCGCCCAGTTCCGCCCATTCTCCGCCCCATGGCTGACTAATTTTTTTTATTTATGCAGAGGCCGAG
GCCGCCTCGGCCTCTGAGCTATTCCAGAAGTAGTGAGGAGGCTTTTTTGGAGGCCTAGGCTTTTGCAAAA
AGCTTGGACACAAGACAGGCTTGCGAGATATGTTTGAGAATACCACTTTATCCCGCGTCAGGGAGAGGCA
GTGCGTAAAAAGACGCGGACTCATGTGAAATACTGGTTTTTAGTGCGCCAGATCTCTATAATCTCGCGCA
ACCTATTTTCCCCTCGAACACTTTTTAAGCCGTAGATAAACAGGCTGGGACACTTCACATGAGCGAAAAA
TACATCGTCACCTGGGACATGTTGCAGATCCATGCACGTAAACTCGCAAGCCGACTGATGCCTTCTGAAC
AATGGAAAGGCATTATTGCCGTAAGCCGTGGCGGTCTGTACCGGGTGCGTTACTGGCGCGTGAACTGGGT
ATTCGTCATGTCGATACCGTTTGTATTTCCAGCTACGATCACGACAACCAGCGCGAGCTTAAAGTGCTGA
AACGCGCAGAAGGCGATGGCGAAGGCTTCATCGTTATTGATGACCTGGTGGATACCGGTGGTACTGCGGT
TGCGATTCGTGAAATGTATCCAAAAGCGCACTTTGTCACCATCTTCGCAAAACCGGCTGGTCGTCCGCTG
GTTGATGACTATGTTGTTGATATCCCGCAAGATACCTGGATTGAACAGCCGTGGGATATGGGCGTCGTAT
TCGTCCCGCCAATCTCCGGTCGCTAATCTTTTCAACGCCTGGCACTGCCGGGCGTTGTTCTTTTTAACTT
CAGGCGGGTTACAATAGTTTCCAGTAAGTATTCTGGAGGCTGCATCCATGACACAGGCAAACCTGAGCGA
AACCCTGTTCAAACCCCGCTTTAAACATCCTGAAACCTCGACGCTAGTCCGCCGCTTTAATCACGGCGCA
CAACCGCCTGTGCAGTCGGCCCTTGATGGTAAAACCATCCCTCACTGGTATCGCATGATTAACCGTCTGA
TGTGGATCTGGCGCGGCATTGACCCACGCGAAATCCTCGACGTCCAGGCACGTATTGTGATGAGCGATGC
CGAACGTACCGACGATGATTTATACGATACGGTGATTGGCTACCGTGGCGGCAACTGGATTTATGAGTGG
GCCCCGGATCTTTGTGAAGGAACCTTACTTCTGTGGTGTGACATAATTGGACAAACTACCTACAGAGATT
TAAAGCTCTAAGGTAAATATAAAATTTTTAAGTGTATAATGTGTTAAACTACTGATTCTAATTGTTTGTG
TATTTTAGATTCCAACCTATGGAACTGATGAATGGGAGCAGTGGTGGAATGCCTTTAATGAGGAAAACCT
GTTTTGCTCAGAAGAAATGCCATCTAGTGATGATGAGGCTACTGCTGACTCTCAACATTCTACTCCTCCA
AAAAAGAAGAGAAAGGTAGAAGACCCCAAGGACTTTCCTTCAGAATTGCTAAGTTTTTTGAGTCATGCTG
TGTTTAGTAATAGAACTCTTGCTTGCTTTGCTATTTACACCACAAAGGAAAAAGCTGCACTGCTATACAA
GAAAATTATGGAAAAATATTCTGTAACCTTTATAAGTAGGCATAACAGTTATAATCATAACATACTGTTT
TTTCTTACTCCACACAGGCATAGAGTGTCTGCTATTAATAACTATGCTCAAAAATTGTGTACCTTTAGCT
TTTTAATTTGTAAAGGGGTTAATAAGGAATATTTGATGTATAGTGCCTTGACTAGAGATCATAATCAGCC
ATACCACATTTGTAGAGGTTTTACTTGCTTTAAAAAACCTCCCACACCTCCCCCTGAACCTGAAACATAA
AATGAATGCAATTGTTGTTGTTAACTTGTTTATTGCAGCTTATAATGGTTACAAATAAAGCAATAGCATC
ACAAATTTCACAAATAAAGCATTTTTTTCACTGCATTCTAGTTGTGGTTTGTCCAAACTCATCAATGTAT
CTTATCATGTCTGGATCAACTGGATAACTCAAGCTAACCAAAATCATCCCAAACTTCCCACCCCATACCC
TATTACCACTGCCAATTACCTGTGGTTTCATTTACTCTAAACCTGTGATTCCTCTGAATTATTTTCATTT
TAAAGAAATTGTATTTGTTAAATATGTACTACAAACTTAGTAGT
